Addgene plasmid #167687: pRU292
Purpose: Final destination vector for single Gateway LR reaction
Depositing lab: Niko Geldner. Depositing organization: Universite de Lausanne (UNIL). Publication: Combined fluorescent seed selection and multiplex CRISPR/Cas9 assembly for fast generation of multiple Arabidopsis mutants. Ursache R, Fujita S, Denervaud Tendon V, Geldner N. Plant Methods. 2021 Oct 30;17(1):111. doi: 10.1186/s13007-021-00811-9. PubMed 34717688.
Backbone
  Vector backbone: pDe-CAS9
  Vector type: CRISPR
  Selectable markers: FastRed seed selection
Growth in bacteria
  Bacterial resistance: Chloramphenicol and Spectinomycin, 25 & 50 μg/mL
  Growth temperature: 37°C
  Growth strain: ccdB Survival
  Copy number: High Copy
Gene/Insert
  Gene/Insert name: PcUBQ4-2::Cas9i
  Species: Streptococcus pyogenes
  Cloning method: Gateway Cloning
  Sequencing primers: 5′ gcggataacaatttcacacaggaaacag; 3′ gcttgcatgcctgcaggtcgactct
Terms and licenses: Academic/Nonprofit Terms; Industry Terms: Not Available to Industry
Depositor comments: In addition to Cas9 cassette, attR1-attR2 Gateway recombination sites together with ccdB cassette are present. Please visit https://www.biorxiv.org/content/10.1101/2021.05.20.444986v1 for bioRxiv preprint.
How to cite: pRU292 was a gift from Niko Geldner (Addgene plasmid # 167687 ; http://n2t.net/addgene:167687 ; RRID:Addgene_167687)
