[The description below was written by a language model from this plasmid's Addgene catalogue record and pLannotate feature annotations shown in this document.]
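Description:
pRU292 is a plant CRISPR/Cas9 binary T-DNA vector built on the pDe-CAS9 backbone and designed as the final destination plasmid for a single Gateway LR reaction. The sequenced record is about 19.3 kb. Outside the T-DNA it carries the pVS1 replication and stability functions (oriV, RepA, StaA), which allow maintenance in Agrobacterium. A ColE1/pBR322-type origin with the bom region supports high-copy propagation in E. coli, and an aadA gene confers spectinomycin resistance. Because the Gateway cassette contains the gyrase toxin gene ccdB together with a chloramphenicol resistance gene, the empty vector is grown in a ccdB-tolerant strain under chloramphenicol and spectinomycin.

Three modules lie between the nopaline-type left and right T-DNA borders. The first is the Streptococcus pyogenes Cas9 expression cassette, recorded as PcUBQ4-2::Cas9i. The annotation splits the Cas9 coding sequence into a short fragment and a main segment, which is consistent with an interrupted, intron-containing version as the "Cas9i" name suggests. The promoter itself is not annotated in the feature table, and a tomato RBCS2-derived fragment follows the coding region, possibly belonging to the 3′ region. The second module is the attR1–CmR–ccdB–attR2 cassette, which an LR reaction replaces with the contents of an entry clone; the associated publication on multiplex CRISPR assembly suggests these are guide RNA units. Loss of ccdB provides counter-selection for recombinants.

The third module is the FastRed seed marker, an oleosin–TagRFP fusion next to a NOS terminator. It makes transformed seeds fluoresce red, so they can be sorted visually without antibiotic or herbicide selection. The vector was developed for fast generation of multiple Arabidopsis mutants.
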