Features (pLannotate 1.2.2; 32 found; start..end, strand, type, name):
    226..627     +  CDS            Y4CG_SINFN (fragment): Protein inferred from homology: Swiss-Prot protein existence level 3. From Sinorhizobium fredii (strain NBRC 101917 / NGR234).
   1187..1816    +  CDS            pVS1 StaA: stability protein from the Pseudomonas plasmid pVS1 (Heeb et al., 2000)
   2245..3318    +  CDS            pVS1 RepA: replication protein from the Pseudomonas plasmid pVS1 (Heeb et al., 2000)
   3384..3578    +  rep_origin     pVS1 oriV: origin of replication for the Pseudomonas plasmid pVS1 (Heeb et al., 2000)
   3781..3820    +  CDS            rop (fragment): Rop protein, which maintains plasmids at low copy number; rop
   3922..4062    +  misc_feature   bom: basis of mobility region from pBR322
   4248..4836    -  rep_origin     ori: high-copy-number ColE1/pMB1/pBR322/pUC origin of replication
   5082..5869    -  CDS            SmR (fragment): aminoglycoside adenylyltransferase (Murphy, 1985); aadA; confers resistance to spectinomycin and streptomycin
   5880..5936    -  CDS            GmR (fragment): gentamycin acetyltransferase; aacC1; confers resistance to gentamycin
   6112..6135    -  promoter       Pc promoter (fragment): intI1 (promoter lies within the coding sequence); class 1 integron promoter
   6394..6418    +  misc_feature   LB T-DNA repeat: left border repeat from nopaline C58 T-DNA
   6494..6582    +  CDS            lacI (fragment): lac repressor; lacI; The lac repressor binds to the lac operator to inhibit transcription in E. coli. This inhibition can be relieved by adding lactose or isopropyl-β-D-thiogalactopyranoside (IPTG).
   6595..6616    +  protein_bind   CAP binding site: CAP binding activates transcription in the presence of cAMP. E. coli catabolite activator protein
   6631..6661    +  promoter       lac promoter: promoter for the E. coli lac operon
   6665..6687    +  protein_bind   lac operator (fragment): The lac repressor binds to the lac operator to inhibit transcription in E. coli. This inhibition can be relieved by adding lactose or isopropyl-β-D-thiogalactopyranoside (IPTG). lac repressor encoded by lacI
   7755..8033    +  CDS            cas9 (fragment): CAS9_STRP1 - Also known as csn1 From Streptococcus pyogenes serotype M1.
   8164..13122   +  CDS            cas9: CAS9_STRP1 - Also known as csn1 From Streptococcus pyogenes serotype M1.
  13476..13607   +  CDS            RBCS2 (fragment): RBS2_SOLLC - Also known as RBCS-2A From Solanum lycopersicum (Tomato) (Lycopersicon esculentum).
  14010..14134   +  protein_bind   attR1: mutant version of attR; recombination site for the Gateway® LR reaction LR Clonase™
  14159..14189   +  promoter       lac UV5 promoter: E. coli lac promoter with an "up" mutation
  14213..14242   +  promoter       cat promoter (fragment): promoter of the E. coli cat gene encoding chloramphenicol acetyltransferase
  14243..14923   +  CDS            CmR: chloramphenicol acetyltransferase confers resistance to chloramphenicol
  15080..15238   +  CDS            ccdA (fragment): CCDA_ECO57 - Also known as H, letA. Experimental evidence at protein level: Swiss-Prot protein existence level 1. Antitoxin component of a type II toxin-antitoxin (TA) system which inhibits the post-segregational killing (PSK) of plasmid-free cells, also referred to as a plasmid addiction system. Binds to and blocks the activity of CcdB; will also remove bound CcdB protein from the CcdB-GyrA complex by forming a CcdA-CcdB complex, a process termed rejuvenation. Functions as a transcriptional corepressor for the ccdAB operon, repression also requires CcdB (By similarity). From Escherichia coli
  15243..15548   +  CDS            ccdB: CcdB, a bacterial toxin that poisons DNA gyrase; ccdB; Plasmids containing the ccdB gene cannot be propagated in standard E. coli strains.
  15589..15713   -  protein_bind   attR2: mutant version of attR; recombination site for the Gateway® LR reaction LR Clonase™
  15790..15825   +  misc_feature   MCS (fragment): pUC18/19 multiple cloning site
  16184..16708   -  CDS            MSR4 (fragment): MSRA4_ARATH - Also known as PMSR, PMSR4. Experimental evidence at protein level: Swiss-Prot protein existence level 1. Catalyzes the reduction of methionine sulfoxide (MetSO) to methionine in proteins. Plays a protective role against oxidative stress by restoring activity to proteins that have been inactivated by methionine oxidation. Prevents the methionine sulfoxidation of the heat shock protein HSP21 and its subsequent inactivation. MSRA family specifically reduces the MetSO S-enantiomer. From Arabidopsis thaliana (Mouse-ear cress).
  17250..17966   +  CDS            OLEO2_BRANA: Experimental evidence at protein level: Swiss-Prot protein existence level 1. May have a structural role to stabilize the lipid body during desiccation of the seed by preventing coalescence of the oil. Probably interacts with both lipid and phospholipid moieties of lipid bodies. May also provide recognition signals for specific lipase anchorage in lipolysis during seedling growth. From Brassica napus (Rape).
  17967..18659   +  CDS            TagRFP: TagRFP is a basic (constitutively fluorescent) red fluorescent protein published in 2007, derived from Entacmaea quadricolor. It has very low acid sensitivity.
  18661..18912   -  terminator     NOS terminator: nopaline synthase terminator and poly(A) signal
  18921..19075   +  CDS            lacZα (fragment): LacZα fragment of β-galactosidase; lacZ fragment
  19134..19158   +  misc_feature   RB T-DNA repeat: right border repeat from nopaline C58 T-DNA
>Addgene plasmid #167687 | pRU292 | addgene full sequence | sequence record 331099 | Addgene NGS Result
AGTACTTTGATCCAACCCCTCCGCTGCTATAGTGCAGTCGGCTTCTGACGTTCAGTGCAGCCGTCTTCTG
AAAACGACATGTCGCACAAGTCCTAAGTTACGCGACAGGCTGCCGCCCTGCCCTTTTCCTGGCGTTTTCT
TGTCGCGTGTTTTAGTCGCATAAAGTAGAATACTTGCGACTAGAACCGGAGACATTACGCCATGAACAAG
AGCGCCGCCGCTGGCCTGCTGGGCTATGCCCGCGTCAGCACCGACGACCAGGACTTGACCAACCAACGGG
CCGAACTGCACGCGGCCGGCTGCACCAAGCTGTTTTCCGAGAAGATCACCGGCACCAGGCGCGACCGCCC
GGAGCTGGCCAGGATGCTTGACCACCTACGCCCTGGCGACGTTGTGACAGTGACCAGGCTAGACCGCCTG
GCCCGCAGCACCCGCGACCTACTGGACATTGCCGAGCGCATCCAGGAGGCCGGCGCGGGCCTGCGTAGCC
TGGCAGAGCCGTGGGCCGACACCACCACGCCGGCCGGCCGCATGGTGTTGACCGTGTTCGCCGGCATTGC
CGAGTTCGAGCGTTCCCTAATCATCGACCGCACCCGGAGCGGGCGCGAGGCCGCCAAGGCCCGAGGCGTG
AAGTTTGGCCCCCGCCCTACCCTCACCCCGGCACAGATCGCGCACGCCCGCGAGCTGATCGACCAGGAAG
GCCGCACCGTGAAAGAGGCGGCTGCACTGCTTGGCGTGCATCGCTCGACCCTGTACCGCGCACTTGAGCG
CAGCGAGGAAGTGACGCCCACCGAGGCCAGGCGGCGCGGTGCCTTCCGTGAGGACGCATTGACCGAGGCC
GACGCCCTGGCGGCCGCCGAGAATGAACGCCAAGAGGAACAAGCATGAAACCGCACCAGGACGGCCAGGA
CGAACCGTTTTTCATTACCGAAGAGATCGAGGCGGAGATGATCGCGGCCGGGTACGTGTTCGAGCCGCCC
GCGCACGTCTCAACCGTGCGGCTGCATGAAATCCTGGCCGGTTTGTCTGATGCCAAGCTGGCGGCCTGGC
CGGCCAGCTTGGCCGCTGAAGAAACCGAGCGCCGCCGTCTAAAAAGGTGATGTGTATTTGAGTAAAACAG
CTTGCGTCATGCGGTCGCTGCGTATATGATGCGATGAGTAAATAAACAAATACGCAAGGGGAACGCATGA
AGGTTATCGCTGTACTTAACCAGAAAGGCGGGTCAGGCAAGACGACCATCGCAACCCATCTAGCCCGCGC
CCTGCAACTCGCCGGGGCCGATGTTCTGTTAGTCGATTCCGATCCCCAGGGCAGTGCCCGCGATTGGGCG
GCCGTGCGGGAAGATCAACCGCTAACCGTTGTCGGCATCGACCGCCCGACGATTGACCGCGACGTGAAGG
CCATCGGCCGGCGCGACTTCGTAGTGATCGACGGAGCGCCCCAGGCGGCGGACTTGGCTGTGTCCGCGAT
CAAGGCAGCCGACTTCGTGCTGATTCCGGTGCAGCCAAGCCCTTACGACATATGGGCCACCGCCGACCTG
GTGGAGCTGGTTAAGCAGCGCATTGAGGTCACGGATGGAAGGCTACAAGCGGCCTTTGTCGTGTCGCGGG
CGATCAAAGGCACGCGCATCGGCGGTGAGGTTGCCGAGGCGCTGGCCGGGTACGAGCTGCCCATTCTTGA
GTCCCGTATCACGCAGCGCGTGAGCTACCCAGGCACTGCCGCCGCCGGCACAACCGTTCTTGAATCAGAA
CCCGAGGGCGACGCTGCCCGCGAGGTCCAGGCGCTGGCCGCTGAAATTAAATCAAAACTCATTTGAGTTA
ATGAGGTAAAGAGAAAATGAGCAAAAGCACAAACACGCTAAGTGCCGGCCGTCCGAGCGCACGCAGCAGC
AAGGCTGCAACGTTGGCCAGCCTGGCAGACACGCCAGCCATGAAGCGGGTCAACTTTCAGTTGCCGGCGG
AGGATCACACCAAGCTGAAGATGTACGCGGTACGCCAAGGCAAGACCATTACCGAGCTGCTATCTGAATA
CATCGCGCAGCTACCAGAGTAAATGAGCAAATGAATAAATGAGTAGATGAATTTTAGCGGCTAAAGGAGG
CGGCATGGAAAATCAAGAACAACCAGGCACCGACGCCGTGGAATGCCCCATGTGTGGAGGAACGGGCGGT
TGGCCAGGCGTAAGCGGCTGGGTTGTCTGCCGGCCCTGCAATGGCACTGGAACCCCCAAGCCCGAGGAAT
CGGCGTGAGCGGTCGCAAACCATCCGGCCCGGTACAAATCGGCGCGGCGCTGGGTGATGACCTGGTGGAG
AAGTTGAAGGCCGCGCAGGCCGCCCAGCGGCAACGCATCGAGGCAGAAGCACGCCCCGGTGAATCGTGGC
AAGCGGCCGCTGATCGAATCCGCAAAGAATCCCGGCAACCGCCGGCAGCCGGTGCGCCGTCGATTAGGAA
GCCGCCCAAGGGCGACGAGCAACCAGATTTTTTCGTTCCGATGCTCTATGACGTGGGCACCCGCGATAGT
CGCAGCATCATGGACGTGGCCGTTTTCCGTCTGTCGAAGCGTGACCGACGAGCTGGCGAGGTGATCCGCT
ACGAGCTTCCAGACGGGCACGTAGAGGTTTCCGCAGGGCCGGCCGGCATGGCCAGTGTGTGGGATTACGA
CCTGGTACTGATGGCGGTTTCCCATCTAACCGAATCCATGAACCGATACCGGGAAGGGAAGGGAGACAAG
CCCGGCCGCGTGTTCCGTCCACACGTTGCGGACGTACTCAAGTTCTGCCGGCGAGCCGATGGCGGAAAGC
AGAAAGACGACCTGGTAGAAACCTGCATTCGGTTAAACACCACGCACGTTGCCATGCAGCGTACGAAGAA
GGCCAAGAACGGCCGCCTGGTGACGGTATCCGAGGGTGAAGCCTTGATTAGCCGCTACAAGATCGTAAAG
AGCGAAACCGGGCGGCCGGAGTACATCGAGATCGAGCTAGCTGATTGGATGTACCGCGAGATCACAGAAG
GCAAGAACCCGGACGTGCTGACGGTTCACCCCGATTACTTTTTGATCGATCCCGGCATCGGCCGTTTTCT
CTACCGCCTGGCACGCCGCGCCGCAGGCAAGGCAGAAGCCAGATGGTTGTTCAAGACGATCTACGAACGC
AGTGGCAGCGCCGGAGAGTTCAAGAAGTTCTGTTTCACCGTGCGCAAGCTGATCGGGTCAAATGACCTGC
CGGAGTACGATTTGAAGGAGGAGGCGGGGCAGGCTGGCCCGATCCTAGTCATGCGCTACCGCAACCTGAT
CGAGGGCGAAGCATCCGCCGGTTCCTAATGTACGGAGCAGATGCTAGGGCAAATTGCCCTAGCAGGGGAA
AAAGGTCGAAAAGGTCTCTTTCCTGTGGATAGCACGTACATTGGGAACCCAAAGCCGTACATTGGGAACC
GGAACCCGTACATTGGGAACCCAAAGCCGTACATTGGGAACCGGTCACACATGTAAGTGACTGATATAAA
AGAGAAAAAAGGCGATTTTTCCGCCTAAAACTCTTTAAAACTTATTAAAACTCTTAAAACCCGCCTGGCC
TGTGCATAACTGTCTGGCCAGCGCACAGCCGAAGAGCTGCAAAAAGCGCCTACCCTTCGGTCGCTGCGCT
CCCTACGCCCCGCCGCTTCGCGTCGGCCTATCGCGGCCGCTGGCCGCTCAAAAATGGCTGGCCTACGGCC
AGGCAATCTACCAGGGCGCGGACAAGCCGCGCCGTCGCCACTCGACCGCCGGCGCCCACATCAAGGCACC
CTGCCTCGCGCGTTTCGGTGATGACGGTGAAAACCTCTGACACATGCAGCTCCCGGAGACGGTCACAGCT
TGTCTGTAAGCGGATGCCGGGAGCAGACAAGCCCGTCAGGGCGCGTCAGCGGGTGTTGGCGGGTGTCGGG
GCGCAGCCATGACCCAGTCACGTAGCGATAGCGGAGTGTATACTGGCTTAACTATGCGGCATCAGAGCAG
ATTGTACTGAGAGTGCACCATATGCGGTGTGAAATACCGCACAGATGCGTAAGGAGAAAATACCGCATCA
GGCGCTCTTCCGCTTCCTCGCTCACTGACTCGCTGCGCTCGGTCGTTCGGCTGCGGCGAGCGGTATCAGC
TCACTCAAAGGCGGTAATACGGTTATCCACAGAATCAGGGGATAACGCAGGAAAGAACATGTGAGCAAAA
GGCCAGCAAAAGGCCAGGAACCGTAAAAAGGCCGCGTTGCTGGCGTTTTTCCATAGGCTCCGCCCCCCTG
ACGAGCATCACAAAAATCGACGCTCAAGTCAGAGGTGGCGAAACCCGACAGGACTATAAAGATACCAGGC
GTTTCCCCCTGGAAGCTCCCTCGTGCGCTCTCCTGTTCCGACCCTGCCGCTTACCGGATACCTGTCCGCC
TTTCTCCCTTCGGGAAGCGTGGCGCTTTCTCATAGCTCACGCTGTAGGTATCTCAGTTCGGTGTAGGTCG
TTCGCTCCAAGCTGGGCTGTGTGCACGAACCCCCCGTTCAGCCCGACCGCTGCGCCTTATCCGGTAACTA
TCGTCTTGAGTCCAACCCGGTAAGACACGACTTATCGCCACTGGCAGCAGCCACTGGTAACAGGATTAGC
AGAGCGAGGTATGTAGGCGGTGCTACAGAGTTCTTGAAGTGGTGGCCTAACTACGGCTACACTAGAAGGA
CAGTATTTGGTATCTGCGCTCTGCTGAAGCCAGTTACCTTCGGAAAAAGAGTTGGTAGCTCTTGATCCGG
CAAACAAACCACCGCTGGTAGCGGTGGTTTTTTTGTTTGCAAGCAGCAGATTACGCGCAGAAAAAAAGGA
TCTCAAGAAGATCCTTTGATCTTTTCTACGGGGTCTGACGCTCAGTGGAACGAAAACTCACGTTAAGGGA
TTTTGGTCATGCATGATATATCTCCCAATTTGTGTAGGGCTTATTATGCACGCTTAAAAATAATAAAAGC
AGACTTGACCTGATAGTTTGGCTGTGAGCAATTATGTGCTTAGTGCATCTAACGCTTGAGTTAAGCCGCG
CCGCGAAGCGGCGTCGGCTTGAACGAATTTCTAGCTAGACATTATTTGCCGACTACCTTGGTGATCTCGC
CTTTCACGTAGTGGACAAATTCTTCCAACTGATCTGCGCGCGAGGCCAAGCGATCTTCTTCTTGTCCAAG
ATAAGCCTGTCTAGCTTCAAGTATGACGGGCTGATACTGGGCCGGCAGGCGCTCCATTGCCCAGTCGGCA
GCGACATCCTTCGGCGCGATTTTGCCGGTTACTGCGCTGTACCAAATGCGGGACAACGTAAGCACTACAT
TTCGCTCATCGCCAGCCCAGTCGGGCGGCGAGTTCCATAGCGTTAAGGTTTCATTTAGCGCCTCAAATAG
ATCCTGTTCAGGAACCGGATCAAAGAGTTCCTCCGCCGCTGGACCTACCAAGGCAACGCTATGTTCTCTT
GCTTTTGTCAGCAAGATAGCCAGATCAATGTCGATCGTGGCTGGCTCGAAGATACCTGCAAGAATGTCAT
TGCGCTGCCATTCTCCAAATTGCAGTTCGCGCTTAGCTGGATAACGCCACGGAATGATGTCGTCGTGCAC
AACAATGGTGACTTCTACAGCGCGGAGAATCTCGCTCTCTCCAGGGGAAGCCGAAGTTTCCAAAAGGTCG
TTGATCAAAGCTCGCCGCGTTGTTTCATCAAGCCTTACGGTCACCGTAACCAGCAAATCAATATCACTGT
GTGGCTTCAGGCCGCCATCCACTGCGGAGCCGTACAAATGTACGGCCAGCAACGTCGGTTCGAGATGGCG
CTCGATGACGCCAACTACCTCTGATAGTTGAGTCGATACTTCGGCGATCACCGCTTCCCCCATGATGTTT
AACTTTGTTTTAGGGCGACTGCCCTGCTGCGTAACATCGTTGCTGCTCCATAACATCAAACATCGACCCA
CGGCGTAACGCGCTTGCTGCTTGGATGCCCGAGGCATAGACTGTACCCCAAAAAAACAGTCATAACAAGC
CATGAAAACCGCCACTGCGCCGTTACCACCGCTGCGTTCGGTCAAGGTTCTGGACCAGTTGCGTGAGCGC
ATACGCTACTTGCATTACAGCTTACGAACCGAACAGGCTTATGTCCACTGGGTTCGTGCCCGAATTGATC
ACAGGCAGCAACGCTCTGTCATCGTTACAATCAACATGCTACCCTCCGCGAGATCATCCGTGTTTCAAAC
CCGGCAGCTTAGTTGCCGTTCTTCCGAATAGCATCGGTAACATGAGCAAAGTCTGCCGCCTTACAACGGC
TCTCCCGCTGACGCCGTCCCGGACTGATGGGCTGCCTGTATCGAGTGGTGATTTTGTGCCGAGCTGCCGG
TCGGGGAGCTGTTGGCTGGCTGGTGGCAGGATATATTGTGGTGTAAACAAATTGACGCTTAGACAACTTA
ATAACACATTGCGGACGTTTTTAATGTACTGAATTAACGCCGAATTGCTCTAGCCAATACGCAAACCGCC
TCTCCCCGCGCGTTGGCCGATTCATTAATGCAGCTGGCACGACAGGTTTCCCGACTGGAAAGCGGGCAGT
GAGCGCAACGCAATTAATGTGAGTTAGCTCACTCATTAGGCACCCCAGGCTTTACACTTTATGCTTCCGG
CTCGTATGTTGTGTGGAATTGTGAGCGGATAACAATTTCACACAGGAAACAGCTATGACATGATTACGAA
TTCAAAAATTACGGATATGAATATAGGCATATCCGTATCCGAATTATCCGTTTGACAGCTAGCAACGATT
GTACAATTGCTTCTTTAAAAAAGGAAGAAAGAAAGAAAGAAAAGAATCAACATCAGCGTTAACAAACGGC
CCCGTTACGGCCCAAACGGTCATATAGAGTAACGGCGTTAAGCGTTGAAAGACTCCTATCGAAATACGTA
ACCGCAAACGTGTCATAGTCAGATCCCCTCTTCCTTCACCGCCTCAAACACAAAAATAATCTTCTACAGC
CTATATATACAACCCCCCCTTCTATCTCTCCTTTCTCACAATTCATCATCTTTCTTTCTCTACCCCCAAT
TTTAAGAAATCCTCTCTTCTCCTCTTCATTTTCAAGGTAAATCTCTCTCTCTCTCTCTCTCTCTGTTATT
CCTTGTTTTAATTAGGTATGTATTATTGCTAGTTTGTTAATCTGCTTATCTTATGTATGCCTTATGTGAA
TATCTTTATCTTGTTCATCTCATCCGTTTAGAAGCTATAAATTTGTTGATTTGACTGTGTATCTACACGT
GGTTATGTTTATATCTAATCAGATATGAATTTCTTCATATTGTTGCGTTTGTGTGTACCAATCCGAAATC
GTTGATTTTTTTCATTTAATCGTGTAGCTAATTGTACGTATACATATGGATCTACGTATCAATTGTTCAT
CTGTTTGTGTTTGTATGTATACAGATCTGAAAACATCACTTCTCTCATCTGATTGTGTTGTTACATACAT
AGATATAGATCTGTTATATCATTTTTTTTATTAATTGTGTATATATATATGTGCATAGATCTGGATTACA
TGATTGTGATTATTTACATGATTTTGTTATTTACGTATGTATATATGTAGATCTGGACTTTTTGGAGTTG
TTGACTTGATTGTATTTGTGTGTGTATATGTGTGTTCTGATCTTGATATGTTATGTATGTGCAGCGAATT
CGGCGCGCCAATGGCTTCTAGCCACCGAAGAAGAAGCGGAAGGTCAGCTGGAAAATGGACAAGAAGTACA
GCATTGGACTTGATATTGGTACGAACTCAGTTGGGTGGGCCGTTATCACCGATGAATACAAGGTACCTTC
GAAGAAATTTAAAGTGCTGGGCAACACAGATAGGCACAGCATTAAGAAGAACTTGATCGGAGCTCTGCTC
TTTGACTCTGGAGAAACCGCGGAGGCGACAAGGCTTAAACGTACTGCGAGGAGAAGGTACACTCGCAGGA
AGAACAGAATCTGTTATCTCCAAGAGATCTTTAGCAACGAGATGGAGAAGGTAAGGATTTTTATGATATA
GTATGCTTATGTATTTTGTACTGAAAGCATATCCTGCTTCATTGGGATATTACTGAAAGCATTTAACTAC
ATGTAAACTCACTTGATGATCAATAAACTTGATTTTGCAGGTTGACGACTCGTTCTTCCATCGCCTCGAG
GAATCCTTCCTGGTAGAGGAAGATAAGAAACACGAGCGTCACCCCATCTTTGGGAATATTGTTGACGAAG
TAGCCTATCATGAAAAGTATCCGACTATATACCACCTTCGCAAGAAGCTGGTGGACTCAACCGATAAGGC
AGACCTTCGGCTCATATACCTGGCTCTCGCGCACATGATAAAGTTTCGTGGCCATTTCTTGATCGAAGGG
GACCTCAACCCGGATAACTCCGATGTGGATAAACTGTTCATTCAGCTCGTCCAAACCTACAATCAGCTGT
TCGAGGAGAACCCCATCAATGCATCAGGTAACATTCCTTAGTTACCTTTCTTTTCTTTTTCCATCATAAG
TTTATAGATTGTACATGCTTTGAGATTTTTCTTTGCAAACAATCTCAGGTGTCGACGCCAAGGCAATACT
GTCTGCCAGACTTTCGAAGTCCAGACGGCTTGAGAATCTGATCGCTCAATTGCCAGGCGAGAAGAAGAAC
GGCTTGTTCGGGAATCTGATTGCACTGTCTCTGGGCCTCACCCCTAACTTCAAAAGCAACTTTGACCTCG
CCGAGGACGCGAAGCTGCAGCTGTCAAAGGATACATACGATGATGATCTGGACAATCTGCTCGCCCAAAT
AGGTGCTCTTGAAATTGGAACTCTTCTTTTGTTGTCTAAACCTATCAATTTCTTTGCGGAAATTTATTTG
AAGCTGTAGAGTTAAAATTGAGTCTTTTAAACTTTTGTAGGTGATCAGTATGCCGACCTGTTCTTGGCTG
CCAAGAATCTGTCAGACGCTATCTTGCTCAGTGACATTCTGCGGGTCAACACGGAGATAACCAAAGCGCC
ACTTAGCGCCTCCATGATCAAGAGGTACGACGAGCATCACCAGGATCTGACCCTTCTGAAGGCTTTGGTT
CGCCAGCAACTCCCCGAGAAGTACAAGGAGATTTTCTTTGACCAATCGAAGAATGGCTACGCAGGGTACA
TTGATGGAGGTAAGTTGTTACTTATGATTGTTTTCCTCTCTGCTACATGTATTTTGTTGTTCATTTCTGT
AAGATATAAGAATTGAGTTTTCCTCTGATGATATTATTAGGTGCAAGTCAGGAGGAATTCTACAAATTCA
TCAAGCCTATTCTGGAAAAGATGGACGGTACAGAGGAGCTGCTCGTTAAATTGAACCGCGAAGATTTGCT
TCGGAAGCAGCGTACCTTCGACAATGGCAGCATACCGCACCAGATCCACCTCGGTGAGCTGCATGCTATC
TTGAGGAGGCAAGAGGACTTCTATCCGTTCCTGAAAGACAACAGAGAGAAGATTGAAAAGATCCTCACGT
TCCGCATTCCCTACTATGTAGGTTAGTATCATATGAAGAAATACCTAGTTTCAGTTGATGAATGCTATTT
TCTGACCTCAGTTGTTCTCTTTTGAGAATTATTTCTTTTCTAATTTGCCTGATTTTTCTATTAATTCATT
AGGTCCACTCGCACGCGGGAACTCGCGGTTTGCGTGGATGACACGCAAATCCGAGGAGACTATCACGCCT
TGGAACTTCGAAGAGGTCGTGGACAAGGGTGCGAGTGCACAGTCCTTCATCGAAAGGATGACCAACTTCG
ATAAGAATCTCCCAAATGAGAAAGTCCTGCCCAAGCATAGTCTCCTGTACGAATACTTCACGGTCTACAA
CGAGCTGACGAAGGTGAAATATGTGACGGAGGGGATGCGCAAACCGGCCTTCCTGTCAGGTAAATCCTGG
TCCACACTTTTACGATAAAAACACAAGATTTTAAACTATGAACTGATCAATAATCATTCCTAAAAGACCA
CACTTTTGTTTTGTTTCTAAAGTAATTTTTACTGTTATAACAGGTGAGCAGAAGAAGGCCATTGTCGATC
TCTTGTTCAAAACCAATCGGAAGGTCACTGTGAAACAGCTTAAAGAGGACTACTTTAAGAAGATCGAATG
CTTTGATTCTGTGGAAATCAGCGGCGTTGAGGATAGGTTCAATGCCTCTCTTGGCACATACCATGACCTG
TTGAAAATCATCAAGGACAAGGACTTCCTTGACAACGAGGAGAACGAGGACATCCTCGAGGACATCGTGC
TGACTCTCACGCTGTTTGAGGACAGAGAAATGATCGAGGAGCGCCTTAAGACTTATGCGCATCTGTTCGA
TGACAAGGTCATGAAGCAGTTGAAGAGGAGGAGATATACAGGTAAGAGGTCAAAAGGTTTCCGCAATGAT
CCCTCTTTTTTTGTTTCTCTAGTTTCAAGAATTTGGGTATATGACTAACTTCTGAGTGTTCCTTGATGCA
TATTTGTGATGAGACAAATGTTTGTTCTATGTTTTAGGTTGGGGAAGGCTCTCCAGGAAGCTCATCAACG
GCATCCGCGACAAGCAATCCGGCAAGACTATACTGGACTTTCTCAAATCCGACGGTTTTGCGAATCGGAA
CTTCATGCAGCTTATTCACGATGACTCACTGACCTTCAAAGAAGATATCCAGAAGGCCCAAGTGTCAGGT
CAGGGCGATAGCCTTCACGAACACATAGCCAACCTGGCTGGATCGCCAGCTATAAAGAAGGGCATACTGC
AGACAGTGAAGGTTGTGGATGAGCTGGTGAAGGTAAGTTCTGCATTTGGTTATGCTCCTTGCATTTTAGG
TGTTCGTCGCACTTCCATTTCCATGAATAGCTAAGATTTTTTTTCTCTGCATTCATTCTTCTTGCCTCAG
TTCTAACTGTTTGTGGTATTTTTGTTTTAATTATTGCTACAGGTCATGGGCCGCCATAAGCCGGAGAACA
TCGTCATCGAGATGGCGAGGGAAAACCAGACGACTCAGAAAGGGCAGAAGAACTCACGGGAGCGCATGAA
GCGGATAGAGGAAGGCATCAAGGAGCTTGGGAGTCAGATTCTGAAAGAGCACCCAGTCGAAAATACTCAA
CTCCAGAACGAGAAGCTGTACCTCTATTACCTCCAGAATGGGAGAGATATGTACGTCGACCAAGAGCTCG
ACATTAACAGACTCTCCGACTATGATGTGGATCACATTGTCCCTCAATCTTTCCTGAAGGACGATAGTAT
TGACAACAAGGTAAAGCAACTGTGTTTTAATCAATTTCTTGTCAGGATATATGGATTATAACTTAATTTT
TGAGAAATCTGTAGTATTTGGCGTGAAATGAGTTTGCTTTTTGGTTTCTCCCGTGTTATAGGTCCTTACG
CGCTCAGACAAGAACCGCGGAAAATCCGACAATGTACCCAGCGAGGAGGTTGTGAAGAAGATGAAGAACT
ATTGGAGGCAGCTTTTGAATGCTAAGCTCATAACCCAACGGAAATTCGACAATCTCACGAAGGCAGAAAG
GGGCGGACTGTCTGAGCTCGACAAAGCCGGCTTCATCAAGCGCCAGTTGGTTGAAACTCGTCAGATTACG
AAACATGTGGCCCAGATACTCGATTCGCGTATGAATACGAAGTATGATGAGAATGACAAACTTATCAGGG
AGGTAAAGGTAAAGTTTCCAACTTTCCTTTACCATATCAAACTAAAGTTCGAAACTTTTTATTTGATCAA
CTTCAAGGCCACCCGATCTTTCTATTCCTGATTAATTTGTGATGAATCCATATTGACTTTTGATGGTTAC
GCAGGTGATCACCCTCAAGAGCAAACTGGTTAGTGACTTCCGGAAGGACTTCCAGTTTTACAAGGTTCGC
GAGATCAACAACTACCATCATGCCCATGACGCCTACCTGAACGCCGTTGTTGGCACTGCTCTCATCAAGA
AGTATCCGAAACTGGAGTCTGAGTTTGTGTACGGGGATTACAAGGTGTACGACGTTAGGAAGATGATCGC
GAAGTCAGAACAAGAGATCGGCAAGGCTACCGCGAAATACTTCTTTTACTCGAATATCATGAACTTCTTC
AAGACAGAGATCACTCTGGCGAATGGTGAAATCCGGAAGAGGCCTCTGATCGAGACAAATGGCGAAACAG
GTCTGTCTTTCCTATTTCATATGTTTAATCCTAGGAATTTGATCAATTGATTGTATGTATGTCGATCCCA
AGACTTTCTTGTTCACTTATATCTTAACTCTCTCTTTGCTGTTTCTTGCAGGTGAGATTGTCTGGGATAA
GGGCAGGGATTTTGCGACTGTGCGTAAGGTTCTCAGCATGCCCCAAGTCAACATAGTCAAGAAAACGGAG
GTTCAAACCGGTGGTTTCTCCAAGGAGTCCATTCTCCCTAAGCGCAACTCCGACAAACTGATTGCGAGGA
AGAAGGATTGGGATCCGAAGAAATACGGAGGCTTTGATAGCCCTACCGTGGCATACAGCGTACTGGTAGT
GGCCAAGGTGGAGAAGGGCAAGAGCAAGAAACTGAAAAGCGTCAAGGAACTGCTTGGAATTACCATAATG
GAAAGGTCCTCGTTCGAGAAGAATCCGATCGACTTCCTCGAGGCTAAAGGTAAAATATTGGATGCCAGAC
GATATTCTTTCTTTTGATTTGTAACTTTTTCCTGTCAAGGTCGATAAATTTTATTTTTTTTGGTAAAAGG
TCGATAATTTTTTTTTGGAGCCATTATGTAATTTTCCTAATTAACTGAACCAAAATTATACAAACCAGGT
TACAAAGAGGTGAAGAAAGACCTCATTATCAAACTGCCCAAGTATTCGCTTTTCGAATTGGAAAATGGCA
GAAAACGCATGCTGGCATCTGCCGGAGAACTGCAGAAGGGCAACGAGCTGGCATTGCCCAGTAAGTACGT
CAACTTCCTGTACTTGGCCTCACACTATGAGAAGCTGAAGGGGTCACCAGAGGACAACGAGCAGAAGCAG
TTGTTTGTCGAGCAGCACAAGCACTATCTTGATGAGATCATAGAGCAGATCAGCGAATTTTCCAAGCGGG
TCATTCTTGCAGACGCTAACCTCGATAAGGTAAGGACTTCTCATGAATATTAGTGGCAGATTAGTGTTGT
TAAAGTCTTTGGTTAGATAATCGATGCCTCCTAATTGTCCATGTTTTACTGGTTTTCTACAATTAAAGGT
GCTTTCCGCGTACAACAAGCACAGAGATAAGCCGATAAGGGAACAAGCGGAAAACATCATCCACCTGTTC
ACACTGACCAATCTGGGAGCCCCAGCAGCCTTTAAGTACTTCGATACCACTATCGACAGAAAGCGCTACA
CATCAACCAAGGAAGTGTTGGACGCTACCCTTATTCACCAATCTATTACAGGGCTCTATGAGACAAGGAT
AGATCTGTCGCAGTTGGGTGGTGACTCTAGGGCTGACCCAAAGAAGAAGCGTAAAGTCTGAGGCGCGCCG
AGCTCCAGGCCTCCCAGCTTTCGTCCGTATCATCGGTTTCGACAACGTTCGTCAAGTTCAATGCATCAGT
TTCATTGCCCACACACCAGAATCCTACTAAGTTTGAGTATTATGGCATTGGAAAAGCTGTTTTCTTCTAT
CATTTGTTCTGCTTGTAATTTACTGTGTTCTTTCAGTTTTTGTTTTCGGACATCAAAATGCAAATGGATG
GATAAGAGTTAATAAATGATATGGTCCTTTTGTTCATTCTCAAATTATTATTATCTGTTGTTTTTACTTT
AATGGGTTGAATTTAAGTAAGAAAGGAACTAACAGTGTGATATTAAGGTGCAATGTTAGACATATAAAAC
AGTCTTTCACCTCTCTTTGGTTATGTCTTGAATTGGTTTGTTTCTTCACTTATCTGTGTAATCAAGTTTA
CTATGAGTCTATGATCAAGTAATTATGCAATCAAGTTAAGTACAGTATAGGCTTGAGCTCCCTAGGCCTG
TTATCCCTAACAAGTTTGTACAAAAAAGCTGAACGAGAAACGTAAAATGATATAAATATCAATATATTAA
ATTAGATTTTGCATAAAAAACAGACTACATAATACTGTAAAACACAACATATCCAGTCACTATGGCGGCC
GCATTAGGCACCCCAGGCTTTACACTTTATGCTTCCGGCTCGTATAATGTGTGGATTTTGAGTTAGGATC
CGTCGAGATTTTCAGGAGCTAAGGAAGCTAAAATGGAGAAAAAAATCACTGGATATACCACCGTTGATAT
ATCCCAATGGCATCGTAAAGAACATTTTGAGGCATTTCAGTCAGTTGCTCAATGTACCTATAACCAGACC
GTTCAGCTGGATATTACGGCCTTTTTAAAGACCGTAAAGAAAAATAAGCACAAGTTTTATCCGGCCTTTA
TTCACATTCTTGCCCGCCTGATGAATGCTCATCCGGAATTCCGTATGGCAATGAAAGACGGTGAGCTGGT
GATATGGGATAGTGTTCACCCTTGTTACACCGTTTTCCATGAGCAAACTGAAACGTTTTCATCGCTCTGG
AGTGAATACCACGACGATTTCCGGCAGTTTCTACACATATATTCGCAAGATGTGGCGTGTTACGGTGAAA
ACCTGGCCTATTTCCCTAAAGGGTTTATTGAGAATATGTTTTTCGTCTCAGCCAATCCCTGGGTGAGTTT
CACCAGTTTTGATTTAAACGTGGCCAATATGGACAACTTCTTCGCCCCCGTTTTCACCATGGGCAAATAT
TATACGCAAGGCGACAAGGTGCTGATGCCGCTGGCGATTCAGGTTCATCATGCCGTTTGTGATGGCTTCC
ATGTCGGCAGAATGCTTAATGAATTACAACAGTACTGCGATGAGTGGCAGGCGGGGCGTAATCTAGAGGA
TCCGGCTTACTAAAAGCCAGATAACAGTATGCGTATTTGCGCGCTGATTTTTGCGGTATAAGAATATATA
CTGATATGTATACCCGAAGTATGTCAAAAAGAGGTATGCTATGAAGCAGCGTATTACAGTGACAGTTGAC
AGCGACAGCTATCAGTTGCTCAAGGCATATATGATGTCAATATCTCCGGTCTGGTAAGCACAACCATGCA
GAATGAAGCCCGTCGTCTGCGTGCCGAACGCTGGAAAGCGGAAAATCAGGAAGGGATGGCTGAGGTCGCC
CGGTTTATTGAAATGAACGGCTCTTTTGCTGACGAGAACAGGGGCTGGTGAAATGCAGTTTAAGGTTTAC
ACCTATAAAAGAGAGAGCCGTTATCGTCTGTTTGTGGATGTACAGAGTGATATTATTGACACGCCCGGGC
GACGGATGGTGATCCCCCTGGCCAGTGCACGTCTGCTGTCAGATAAAGTCCCCCGTGAACTTTACCCGGT
GGTGCATATCGGGGATGAAAGCTGGCGCATGATGACCACCGATATGGCCAGTGTGCCGGTCTCCGTTATC
GGGGAAGAAGTGGCTGATCTCAGCCACCGCGAAAATGACATCAAAAACGCCATTAACCTGATGTTCTGGG
GAATATAAATGTCAGGCTCCCTTATACACAGCCAGTCTGCAGGTCGACCATAGTGACTGGATATGTTGTG
TTTTACAGTATTATGTAGTCTGTTTTTTATGCAAAATCTAATTTAATATATTGATATTTATATCATTTTA
CGTTTCTCGTTCAGCTTTCTTGTACAAAGTGGTTCGATAATTCCGATCCAGCCTAGGCCCGGGCCTGAGG
ACGCGTCCATGGTTAATTAAGACGTCCGGACCGACTAGTGGATCCTCTAGAGTCGACCTGCAGGCATGCA
AGCTTCTTCAAGTGTATGTAGGTATAGTAACATGAACAAGAACAGACTCAAGTACAAGATCGCATACGAA
AATGGAAATGGCAATGTCACTTCCACATAATCAAACACGAATCCTCATATCAACAAGGCCTGAGATTCTA
ACTAGCTCATAACAACTTAGCCAATAGTTACTTGAGACTACCAAATGTATGTAGAACTAAAGACTAAGGG
ACAGAGAGTTCGTCTAAACAGGTGAATCTAGTCGTTGTTATCTAATAAACAATTCAGCCCCAAATGCAGA
ACACACATAGAGCTCTCTATTGATTCAAATTACGATCTGATACTGATAACGTCTAGATTTTTAGGGTTAA
AGCAATCAATCACCTGACGATTCAAGGTGGTTGGATCATGACGATTCCAGAAAACATCAAGCAAGCTCTC
AAAGCTACACTCTTTGGGATCATACTGAACTCTAACAACCTCGTTATGTCCCGTAGTGCCAGTACAGACA
TCCTCGTAACTCGGATTGTGCACGATGCCATGGCTATACCCAACCTCGGTCTTGGTCACACCAGGAACTC
TCTGGTAAGCTAGCTCCACTCCCCAGAAACAACCGGCGCCAAATTGCGCGAATTGCTGACCTGAAGACGG
AACATCATCGTCGGGTCCTTGGGCGATTGCGGCGGAAGATGGGTCAGCTTGGGCTTGAGGACGAGACCCG
AATCCGAGTCTGTTGAAAAGGTTGTTCATTGGGGATTTGTATACGGAGATTGGTCGTCGAGAGGTTTGAG
GGAAAGGACAAATGGGTTTGGCTCTGGAGAAAGAGAGTGCGGCTTTAGAGAGAGAATTGAGAGGTTTAGA
GAGAGATGCGGCGGCGATGAGCGGAGGAGAGACGACGAGGACCTGCATTATCAAAGCAGTGACGTGGTGA
AATTTGGAACTTTTAAGAGGCAGATAGATTTATTATTTGTATCCATTTTCTTCATTGTTCTAGAATGTCG
CGGAACAAATTTTAAAACTAAATCCTAAATTTTTCTAATTTTGTTGCCAATAGTGGATATGTGGGCCGTA
TAGAAGGAATCTATTGAAGGCCCAAACCCATACTGACGAGCCCAAAGGTTCGTTTTGCGTTTTATGTTTC
GGTTCGATGCCAACGCCACATTCTGAGCTAGGCAAAAAACAAACGTGTCTTTGAATAGACTCCTCTCGTT
AACACATGCAGCGGCTGCATGGTGACGCCATTAACACGTGGCCTACAATTGCATGATGTCTCCATTGACA
CGTGACTTCTCGTCTCCTTTCTTAATATATCTAACAAACACTCCTACCTCTTCCAAAATATATACACATC
TTTTTGATCAATCTCTCATTCAAAATCTCATTCTCTCTAGTAAACAAGAACAAAAAAATGGCGGATACAG
CTAGAGGAACCCATCACGATATCATCGGCAGAGACCAGTACCCGATGATGGGCCGAGACCGAGACCAGTA
CCAGATGTCCGGACGAGGATCTGACTACTCCAAGTCTAGGCAGATTGCTAAAGCTGCAACTGCTGTCACA
GCTGGTGGTTCCCTCCTTGTTCTCTCCAGCCTTACCCTTGTTGGAACTGTCATAGCTTTGACTGTTGCAA
CACCTCTGCTCGTTATCTTCAGCCCAATCCTTGTCCCGGCTCTCATCACAGTTGCACTCCTCATCACCGG
TTTTCTTTCCTCTGGAGGGTTTGGCATTGCCGCTATAACCGTTTTCTCTTGGATTTACAAGTAAGCACAC
ATTTATCATCTTACTTCATAATTTTGTGCAATATGTGCATGCATGTGTTGAGCCAGTAGCTTTGGATCAA
TTTTTTTGGTCGAATAACAAATGTAACAATAAGAAATTGCAAATTCTAGGGAACATTTGGTTAACTAAAT
ACGAAATTTGACCTAGCTAGCTTGAATGTGTCTGTGTATATCATCTATATAGGTAAAATGCTTGGTATGA
TACCTATTGATTGTGAATAGGTACGCAACGGGAGAGCACCCACAGGGATCAGACAAGTTGGACAGTGCAA
GGATGAAGTTGGGAAGCAAAGCTCAGGATCTGAAAGACAGAGCTCAGTACTACGGACAGCAACATACTGG
TGGGGAACATGACCGTGACCGTACTCGTGGTGGCCAGCACACTACTATGAGCGAGCTGATTAAGGAGAAC
ATGCACATGAAGCTGTACATGGAGGGCACCGTGAACAACCACCACTTCAAGTGCACATCCGAGGGCGAAG
GCAAGCCCTACGAGGGCACCCAGACCATGAGAATCAAGGTGGTCGAGGGCGGCCCTCTCCCCTTCGCCTT
CGACATCCTGGCTACCAGCTTCATGTACGGCAGCAGAACCTTCATCAACCACACCCAGGGCATCCCCGAC
TTCTTTAAGCAGTCCTTCCCTGAGGGCTTCACATGGGAGAGAGTCACCACATACGAAGACGGGGGCGTGC
TGACCGCTACCCAGGACACCAGCCTCCAGGACGGCTGCCTCATCTACAACGTCAAGATCAGAGGGGTGAA
CTTCCCATCCAACGGCCCTGTGATGCAGAAGAAAACACTCGGCTGGGAGGCCAACACCGAGATGCTGTAC
CCCGCTGACGGCGGCCTGGAAGGCAGAAGCGACATGGCCCTGAAGCTCGTGGGCGGGGGCCACCTGATCT
GCAACTTCAAGACCACATACAGATCCAAGAAACCCGCTAAGAACCTCAAGATGCCCGGCGTCTACTATGT
GGACCACAGACTGGAAAGAATCAAGGAGGCCGACAAAGAGACCTACGTCGAGCAGCACGAGGTGGCTGTG
GCCAGATACTGCGACCTCCCTAGCAAACTGGGGCACAAGTGATCTAGTAACATAGATGACACCGCGCGCG
ATAATTTATCCTAGTTTGCGCGCTATATTTTGTTTTCTATCGCGTATTAAATGTATAATTGCGGGACTCT
AATCATAAAAACCCATCTCATAAATAACGTCATGCATTACATGTTAATTATTACATGCTTAACGTAATTC
AACAGAAATTATATGATAATCATCGCAAGACCGGCAACAGGATTCAATCTTAAGAAACTTTATTGCCAAA
TGTTTGAACGATAAGCTTGGCACTGGCCGTCGTTTTACAACGTCGTGACTGGGAAAACCCTGGCGTTACC
CAACTTAATCGCCTTGCAGCACATCCCCCTTTCGCCAGCTGGCGTAATAGCGAAGAGGCCCGCACCGATC
GCCCTTCCCAACAGTTGCGCAGCCTGAATGGCGAATGAGCTTGAGCTTGGATCAGATTGTCGTTTCCCGC
CTTCAGTTTAAACTATCAGTGTTTGACAGGATATATTGGCGGGTAAACCTAAGAGAAAAGAGCGTTTATT
AGAATAATCGGATATTTAAAAGGGCGTGAAAAGGTTTATCCGTTCGTCCATTTGTATGTGCATGCCAACC
ACAGGGTTCCCCTCGGGATCAAAGTACTTTAAAGTACTTTAA
